>Addgene plasmid #45033 | ZNF668-Flag-D4 | addgene partial sequence | sequence record 64935 | CMV-F 5'-CGCAAATGGGCGGTAGGCGTG-3'
AGAGCTCGTTTAGTGAACCGTCAGAATTAACCATGGACTACAAAGACCATGACGGTGATTATAAAGATCA
TGACATCGATTACAAGGATGACGATGACAAGCTTGGGGAGTGCGGGCGAGCCTTCGCCGAGCGTGCCAGC
CTCACGAAGCATAGCCGGGTGCACTCGGGGGAGCGCCCCTTCCACTGTAACGCATGTGGGAAATCCTTTG
TGGTGTCGTCGAGCCTGAGGAAGCACGAGCGGACCCATCGAAGCAGTGAGGCCGCGGGTGTGCCCCCTGC
ACAGGAGCTGGTGGTGGGGTTGGCGCTGCCTGTGGGCGTGGCAGGTGAGAGTTCAGCCGCCCCGGCAGCA
GGGGCGGGGCTGGGGGACCCTCCAGCAGGGCTGCTAGGGCTGCCCCCGGAGTCAGGTGGTGTGATGGCCA
CACAGTGGCAGGTGGTGGGCATGACGGTGGAGCATGTGGAATGCCAAGATGCTGGTGTCCGGGAGGCTCC
TGGTCCCTTGGAAGGGGCAGGCGAGGCGGGGGGTGAGGAGGCTGACGAGAAGCCCCCCCAGTTTGTGTGC
CGAGAGTGCAAGGAGACCTTCTCCACAATGACGCTGCTGCGTCGGCACGAGCGCTCACACCCGGAGCTCC
GGCCCTTCCCCTGCACCCAGTGCGGCAAGAGCTTCTCTGACCGGGCTGGGCTGCGCAAACACAGCCGCAC
TCACAGCTCAGTGCGCCCCTACACCTGCCCCCATTGTCCCAAGGCCTTCTTGAGTGCCAGCGACTTGCGC
AAGCATGAACGCACCCACCCTGTGCCCATGGGGACCCCCACACCCCTGGAGCCCCTGGT
