[The description below was written by a language model from this plasmid's Addgene catalogue record.]
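Description:
ZNF668-Flag-D4 is a mammalian expression plasmid built on the commercial p3XFLAG-CMV backbone. It carries a truncated fragment of the human zinc finger protein ZNF668, named "Deletion4" in the record. The fragment retains amino acids 368–619, the C-terminal portion of the protein, and is fused to a FLAG epitope at its N terminus. The backbone name indicates expression from the strong constitutive CMV promoter and a triple-FLAG form of the tag, but no feature table is provided, so the exact arrangement of regulatory elements cannot be confirmed. The plasmid is maintained in E. coli as a high-copy construct under ampicillin selection. A neomycin resistance marker allows G418 selection of stably transfected mammalian cells.

The recorded sizes do not fully agree. The insert is listed as 573 bp, yet residues 368–619 (252 amino acids) would need about 756 bp. That larger figure is close to the 753 bp difference between the stated total size (7153 bp) and the backbone size (6400 bp), so the listed insert size should be treated with caution.

The "D4" name suggests the construct belongs to a deletion series, which is normally used to map functional or interaction domains. The associated study describes ZNF668 as a breast cancer tumor suppressor that regulates p53 stability and function. A FLAG-tagged fragment like this one would typically be transfected into mammalian cells and followed by anti-FLAG immunoprecipitation, western blotting or immunofluorescence to test which region of ZNF668 mediates its binding partners or activities. The record does not state which specific experiments used this fragment.
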