Addgene plasmid #45033: ZNF668-Flag-D4
Depositing lab: Shiaw-Yih Lin. Depositing organization: University of Texas MD Anderson Cancer Center. Publication: ZNF668 functions as a tumor suppressor by regulating p53 stability and function in breast cancer. Hu R, Peng G, Dai H, Breuer EK, Stemke-Hale K, Li K, Gonzalez-Angulo AM, Mills GB, Lin SY. Cancer Res. 2011 Oct 15;71(20):6524-34. doi: 10.1158/0008-5472.CAN-11-0853. Epub 2011 Aug 18. PubMed 21852383.
Backbone
  Vector backbone: p3XFLAG-CMV
  Backbone manufacturer: sigma
  Backbone size w/o insert (bp): 6400
  Total vector size (bp): 7153
  Vector type: Mammalian Expression
  Selectable markers: Neomycin (select with G418)
Growth in bacteria
  Bacterial resistance: Ampicillin, 100 μg/mL
  Growth temperature: 37°C
  Growth strain: DH5alpha
  Copy number: High Copy
Gene/Insert
  Gene/Insert name: ZNF668 Deletion4
  Species: H. sapiens (human)
  Insert size (bp): 573
  Mutation: contains aa 368-619
  GenBank ID: NM_024706.3
  Entrez Gene: ZNF668
  Tag / fusion protein: FLAG (N terminal on insert)
Terms and licenses: Academic/Nonprofit Terms; Industry Terms: Not Available to Industry
How to cite: ZNF668-Flag-D4 was a gift from Shiaw-Yih Lin (Addgene plasmid # 45033 ; http://n2t.net/addgene:45033 ; RRID:Addgene_45033)
